>Addgene plasmid #105703 | MT1F | addgene full sequence | sequence record 203322 | Addgene NGS Result
ACTTTTCGGGGAAATGTGCGCGGAACCCCTATTTGTTTATTTTTCTAAATACATTCAAATATGTATCCGC
TCATGAGACAATAACCCTGATAAATGCTTCAATAATATTGAAAAAGGAAGAGTATGAGTATTCAACATTT
CCGTGTCGCCCTTATTCCCTTTTTTGCGGCATTTTGCCTTCCTGTTTTTGCTCACCCAGAAACGCTGGTG
AAAGTAAAAGATGCTGAAGATCAGTTGGGTGCACGAGTGGGTTACATCGAACTGGATCTCAACAGCGGTA
AGATCCTTGAGAGTTTTCGCCCCGAAGAACGTTTCCCAATGATGAGCACTTTTAAAGTTCTGCTATGTGG
CGCGGTATTATCCCGTGTTGACGCCGGGCAAGAGCAACTCGGTCGCCGCATACACTATTCTCAGAATGAC
TTGGTTGAGTACTCACCAGTCACAGAAAAGCATCTTACGGATGGCATGACAGTAAGAGAATTATGCAGTG
CTGCCATAACCATGAGTGATAACACTGCGGCCAACTTACTTCTGACAACGATCGGAGGACCGAAGGAGCT
AACCGCTTTTTTGCACAACATGGGGGATCATGTAACTCGCCTTGATCGTTGGGAACCGGAGCTGAATGAA
GCCATACCAAACGACGAGCGTGACACCACGATGCCTGTAGCAATGGCAACAACGTTGCGCAAACTATTAA
CTGGCGAACTACTTACTCTAGCTTCCCGGCAACAATTAATAGACTGGATGGAGGCGGATAAAGTTGCAGG
ACCACTTCTGCGCTCGGCCCTTCCGGCTGGCTGGTTTATTGCTGATAAATCTGGAGCCGGTGAGCGTGGG
TCTCGCGGTATCATTGCAGCACTGGGGCCAGATGGTAAGCCCTCCCGTATCGTAGTTATCTACACGACGG
GGAGTCAGGCAACTATGGATGAACGAAATAGACAGATCGCTGAGATAGGTGCCTCACTGATTAAGCATTG
GTAACTGTCAGACCAAGTTTACTCATATATACTTTAGATTGATT
[38 nt withheld, positions 1025-1062]
A
[37 nt withheld, positions 1064-1100]
ATTTTGTTAAAATTCGCGTTAAATTTTTGTTAAATCAGCTCATTTTTTAACCAATAGGCCGAAATCGGCA
AAATCCCTTATAAATCAAAAGAATAGCCCGAGATAGGGT
[37 nt withheld, positions 1210-1246]
AAAGAACGTGGACTCCAACGTCAAAGG
[141 nt withheld, positions 1274-1414]
G
[125 nt withheld, positions 1416-1540]
AAAGGATCTAGGTGAAGATCCTTTTTGATAATCTCATGACCAAAATCCCTTAACGTGAGTTTTCGTTCCA
CTGAGCGTCAGACCCCGTAGAAAAGATCAAAGGATCTTCTTGAGATCCTTTTTTTCTGCGCGTAATCTGC
TGCTTGCAAACAAAAAAACCACCGCTACCAGCGGTGGTTTGTTTGCCGGATCAAGAGCTACCAACTCTTT
TTCCGAAGGTAACTGGCTTCAGCAGAGCGCAGATACCAAATACTGTCCTTCTAGTGTAGCCGTAGTTAGG
CCACCACTTCAAGAACTCTGTAGCACCGCCTACATACCTCGCTCTGCTAATCCTGTTACCAGTGGCTGCT
GCCAGTGGCGATAAGTCGTGTCTTACCGGGTTGGACTCAAGACGATAGTTACCGGATAAGGCGCAGCGGT
CGGGCTGAACGGGGGGTTCGTGCACACAGCCCAGCTTGGAGCGAACGACCTACACCGAACTGAGATACCT
ACAGCGTGAGCTATGAGAAAGCGCCACGCTTCCCGAAGGGAGAAAGGCGGACAGGTATCCGGTAAGCGGC
AGGGTCGGAACAGGAGAGCGCACGAGGGAGCTTCCAGGGGGAAACGCCTGGTATCTTTATAGTCCTGTCG
GGTTTCGCCACCTCTGACTTGAGCGTCGATTTTTGTGATGCTCGTCAGGGGGGCGGAGCCTATGGAAAAA
CGCCAGCAACGCGGCCTTTTTACGGTTCCTGGCCTTTTGCTGGCCTTTTGCTCACATGTTCTTTCCTGCG
TTATCCCCTGATTCTGTGGATAACCGTATTACCGCCTTTGAGTGAGCTGATACCGCTCGCCGCAGCCGAA
CGACCGAGCGCAGCGAGTCAGTGAGCGAGGAAGCTATGGTGCACTCTCAGTACAATCTGCTCTGATGCCG
CATAGTTAAGCCAGTATACACTCCGCTATCGCTACGTGACTGGGTCATGGCTGCGCCCCGACACCCGCCA
ACACCCGCTGACGCGCCCTGACGGGCTTGTCTGCTCCCGGCATCCGCTTACAGACAAGCTGTGACCGTCT
CCGGGAGCTGCATGTGTCAGAGGTTTTCACCGTCATCACCGAAACGCGCGAGGCAGCTGCGGTAAAGCTC
ATCAGCGTGGTCGTGCAGCGATTCACAGATGTCTGCCTGTTCATCCGCGTCCAGCTCGTTGAGTTTCTCC
AGAAGCGTTAATGTCTGGCTTCTGATAAAGCGGGCCATGTTAAGGGCGGTTTTTTCCTGTTTGGTCACTG
ATGCCTCCGTGTAAGGGGGATTTCTGTTCATGGGGGTAATGATACCGATGAAACGAGAGAGGATGCTCAC
GATACGGGTTACTGATGATGAACATGCCCGGTTACTGGAACGTTGTGAGGGTAAACAACTGGCGGTATGG
ATGCGGCGGGACCAGAGAAAAATCACTCAGGGTCAATGCCAGCCGAACGCCAGCAAGACGTAGCCCAGCG
CGTCGGCCGCCATGCCGGCGATAATGGCCTGCTTCTCGCCGAAACGTTTGGTGGCGGGACCAGTGACGAA
GGCTTGAGCGAGGGCGTGCAAGATTCCGAATACCGCAAGCGACAGGCCGATCATCGTCGCGCTCCAGCGA
AAGCGGTCCTCGCCGAAAATGACCCAGAGCGCTGCCGGCACCTGTCCTACGAGTTGCATGATAAAGAAGA
CAGTCATAAGTGCGGCGACGATAGTCATGCCCCGCGCCCACCGGAAGGAGCTGACTGGGTTGAAGGCTCT
CAAGGGCATCGGTCGAGATCCCGGTGCCTAATGAGTGAGCTAACTTACATTAATTGCGTTGCGCTCACTG
CCCGCTTTCCAGTCGGGAAACCTGTCGTGCCAGCTGCATTAATGAATCGGCCAACGCGCGGGGAGAGGCG
GTTTGCGTATTGGGCGCCAGGGTGGTTTTTCTTTTCACCAGTGAGACGGGCAACAGCTGATTGCCCTTCA
CCGCCTGGCCCTGAGAGAGTTGCAGCAAGCGGTCCACGCTGGTTTGCCCCAGCAGGCGAAAATCCTGTTT
GATGGTGGTTAACGGCGGGATATAACATGAGCTGTCTTCGGTATCGTCGTATCCCACTACCGAGATGTCC
GCACCAACGCGCAGCCCGGACTCGGTAATGGCGCGCATTGCGCCCAGCGCCATCTGATCGTTGGCAACCA
GCATCGCAGTGGGAACGATGCCCTCATTCAGCATTTGCATGGTTTGTTGAAAACCGGACATGGCACTCCA
GTCGCCTTCCCGTTCCGCTATCGGCTGAATTTGATTGCGAGTGAGATATTTATGCCAGCCAGCCAGACGC
AGACGCGCCGAGACAGAACTTAATGGGCCCGCTAACAGCGCGATTTGCTGGTGACCCAATGCGACCAGAT
GCTCCACGCCCAGTCGCGTACCGTCTTCATGGGAGAAAATAATACTGTTGATGGGTGTCTGGTCAGAGAC
ATCAAGAAATAACGCCGGAACATTAGTGCAGGCAGCTTCCACAGCAATGGCATCCTGGTCATCCAGCGGA
TAGTTAATGATCAGCCCACTGACGCGTTGCGCGAGAAGATTGTGCACCGCCGCTTTACAGGCTTCGACGC
CGCTTCGTTCTACCATCGACACCACCACGCTGGCACCCAGTTGATCGGCGCGAGATTTAATCGCCGCGAC
AATTTGCGACGGCGCGTGCAGGGCCAGACTGGAGGTGGCAACGCCAATCAGCAACGACTGTTTGCCCGCC
AGTTGTTGTGCCACGCGGTTGGGAATGTAATTCAGCTCCGCCATCGCCGCTTCCACTTTTTCCCGCGTTT
TCGCAGAAACGTGGCTGGCCTGGTTCACCACGCGGGAAACGGTCTGATAAGAGACACCGGCATACTCTGC
GACATCGTATAACGTTACTGGTTTCACATTCACCACCCTGAATTGACTCTCTTCCGGGCGCTATCATGCC
ATACCGCGAAAGGTTTTGCGCCATTCGATGGTGTCCGGGATCTCGACGCTCTCCCTTATGCGACTCCTGC
ATTAGGAAGCAGCCCAGTAGTAGGTTGAGGCCGTTGAGCACCGCCGCCGCAAGGAATGGTGCATGCCGGC
ATGCCGCCCTTTCGTCTTCAAGAATTAATTCCCAATTCCCCAGGCATCAAATAAAACGAAAGGCTCAGTC
GAAAGACTGGGCCTTTCGTTTTATCTGTTGTTTGTCGGTGAACGCTCTCCTGAGTAGGACAAATCCGCCG
GGAGCGGATTTGAACGTTGCGAAGCAACGGCCCGGAGGGTGGCGGGCAGGACGCCCGCCATAAACTGCCA
GGAATTAATTCCCCAGGCATCAAATAAAACGAAAGGCTCAGTCGAAAGACTGGGCCTTTCGTTTTATCTG
TTGTTTGTCGGTGAACGCTCTCCTGAGTAGGACAAATCCGCCGGGAGCGGATTTGAACGTTGCGAAGCAA
CGGCCCGGAGGGTGGCGGGCAGGACGCCCGCCATAAACTGCCAGGAATTGGGGATCGGAATTAATTCCCG
GTTTAAACCGGGGATCTCGATCCCGCGAAATTAATACGACTCACTATAGGGGAATTGTGAGCGGATAACA
ATTCCCCTCTAGAAATAATTTTGTTTAACTTTAAGAAGGAGATATACTTATGAAAATCGAAGAAGGTAAA
CTGGTAATCGGTTCCCTGGAGGGTTGCTTTGCCAAGGGTACCAATGTTTTAATGGCGGATGGGTCTATTG
AATGTATTGAAAACATTGAGGTTGGTAATAAGGTCATGGGTAAAGATGGCAGACCTCGTGAGGTAATTAA
ATTGCCCAGAGGAAGAGAAACTATGTACAGCGTCGTGCAGAAAAGTCAGCACAGAGCCCACAAAAGTGAC
TCAAGTCGTGAAGTGCCAGAATTACTCAAGTTTACGTGTAATGCGACCCATGAGTTGGTTGTTAGAACAC
CTCGTAGTGTCCGCCGTTTGTCTCGTACCATTAAGGGTGTCGAATATTTTGAAGTTATTACTTTTGAGAT
GGGCCAAAAGAAAGCCCCCGACGGTAGAATTGTTGAGCTTGTCAAGGAAGTTTCAAAGAGCTACCCAATA
TCTGAGGGGCCTGAGAGAGCCAACGAATTAGTAGAATCCTATAGAAAGGCTTCAAATAAAGCTTATTTTG
AGTGGACTATTGAGGCCAGAGATCTTTCTCTGTTGGGTTCCCATGTTCGTAAAGCTACCTACCAGACTTA
CGCTCCAATTCTTTATGAGAATGACCACTTTTTCGACTACATGCAAAAAAGTAAGTTTCATCTCACCATT
GAAGGTCCAAAAGTACTTGCTTATTTACTTGGTTTATGGATTGGTGATGGATTGTCTGACAGGGCAACTT
TTTCGGTTGATTCCAGAGATACTTCTTTGATGGAACGTGTTACTGAATATGCTGAAAAGTTGAATTTGTG
CGCCGAGTATAAGGACAGAAAAGAACCACAAGTTGCCAAAACTGTTAATTTGTACTCTAAAGTTGTCAGA
GGTGCTAGCACAAATCCTGGTGTATCCGCTTGGCAGGTCAACACAGCTTATACTGCGGGACAATTGGTCA
CATATAACGGCAAGACGTATAAATGTTTGCAGCCCCACACCTCCTTGGCAGGATGGGAACCATCCAACGT
TCCTGCCTTGTGGCAGCTTCAAGGTGGCCACGGTGGTATTCGCAATAATCTTAATACTGAGAATCCATTA
TGGGACGCTATTGTTGGCTTAGGATTCTTGAAGGACGGTGTCAAAAATATTCCTTCTTTCTTGTCTACGG
ACAATATCGGTACTCGTGAAACATTTCTTGCTGGTCTAATTGATTCTGATGGCTATGTTACTGATGAGCA
TGGTATTAAAGCAACAATAAAGACAATTCATACTTCTGTCAGAGATGGTTTGGTTTCCCTTGCTCGTTCT
TTAGGCTTAGTAGTCTCGGTTAACGCAGAACCTGCTAAGGTTGACATGAATGTCACCAAACATAAAATTA
GTTATGCTATTTATATGTCTGGTGGAGATGTTTTGCTTAACGTTCTTTCGAAGTGTGCCGGCTCTAAAAA
ATTCAGGCCTGCTCCCGCCGCTGCTTTTGCACGTGAGTGCCGCGGATTTTATTTCGAGTTACAAGAATTG
AAGGAAGACGATTATTATGGGATTACTTTATCTGATGATTCTGATCATCAGTTTTTGCTTGGATCTCAGG
TTGTTGTACAGAACATGGACCCGAATTGTTCATGTGCGGCAGGCGTCTCGTGTACGTGTGCAGGCTCGTG
TAAGTGTAAAGAATGTAAATGTACCTCGTGTAAAAAGAGCTGCTGTTCTTGCTGTCCGGTGGGTTGCAGC
AAATGTGCGCAGGGCTGCGTTTGTAAAGGTGCCAGTGAAAAGTGCTCCTGCTGTGATTAACTGCAGGTAA
TTAAATAACTAGTTGATCCGGCTGCTAACAAAGCCCGAAAGGAAGCTGAGTTGGCTGCTGCCACCGCTGA
GCAATAACTAGCATAACCCCTTGGGGCCTCTAAACGGGTCTTGAGGGGTTTTTTGCTGAAAGGAGGAACT
ATATCCGGATAACTACGTCAGGTGGC
Features (pLannotate 1.2.2; 23 found; start..end, strand, type, name):
     19..123     +  promoter       AmpR promoter: bla
    124..984     +  CDS            AmpR: β-lactamase; bla; confers resistance to ampicillin, carbenicillin, and related antibiotics
   1026..1539    -  rep_origin     M13 ori (sequence partly withheld): M13 bacteriophage origin of replication; arrow indicates direction of (+) strand synthesis
   1650..2238    +  rep_origin     ori: high-copy-number ColE1/pMB1/pBR322/pUC origin of replication
   2415..2505    -  misc_feature   bom (fragment): basis of mobility region from pBR322
   2607..2798    -  CDS            rop: Rop protein, which maintains plasmids at low copy number; rop
   2839..2949    +  CDS            mbeC (fragment): MBEC_ECOLX - Experimental evidence at protein level: Swiss-Prot protein existence level 1. Required for efficient mobilization of ColE1 plasmid and is thus essential to promote the specific transfer of the plasmid during conjugation. Probably functions by inducing DNA bending, helping the MbeA relaxase to melt the DNA around the nic site and cleave the phosphodiester bond. Binds specifically double-stranded DNA (dsDNA) containing the ColE1 oriT but does not recognize the inverted repeat (IR). From Escherichia coli.
   2984..3306    -  CDS            TcR (fragment): tetracycline efflux protein; tet; confers resistance to tetracycline
   3321..3342    -  protein_bind   CAP binding site: CAP binding activates transcription in the presence of cAMP. E. coli catabolite activator protein
   3355..4437    -  CDS            lacI: lac repressor; lacI; The lac repressor binds to the lac operator to inhibit transcription in E. coli. This inhibition can be relieved by adding lactose or isopropyl-β-D-thiogalactopyranoside (IPTG).
   4438..4515    -  promoter       lacI promoter: lacI
   4523..4616    -  CDS            TcR (fragment): tetracycline efflux protein; tet; confers resistance to tetracycline
   4668..4754    +  terminator     rrnB T1 terminator: Escherichia coli rrnB; transcription terminator T1 from the E. coli rrnB gene
   4851..4937    +  terminator     rrnB T1 terminator: Escherichia coli rrnB; transcription terminator T1 from the E. coli rrnB gene
   5072..5090    +  promoter       T7 promoter: promoter for bacteriophage T7 RNA polymerase
   5091..5115    +  protein_bind   lac operator: The lac repressor binds to the lac operator to inhibit transcription in E. coli. This inhibition can be relieved by adding lactose or isopropyl-β-D-thiogalactopyranoside (IPTG). lac repressor encoded by lacI
   5130..5152    +  RBS            RBS: efficient ribosome binding site from bacteriophage T7 gene 10 (Olins and Rangwala, 1989)
   5205..6023    +  CDS            Sce VMA intein 5' region: 5' region of the intein from the yeast Vma1 subunit of the vacuolar ATPase (Chong et al., 1998); Saccharomyces cerevisiae VMA1
   6030..6182    +  CDS            CBD: chitin binding domain from chitinase A1 (Watanabe et al., 1994); Bacillus circulans chiA
   6186..6734    +  CDS            Sce VMA intein 3' region: modified 3' region of the intein from the yeast Vma1 subunit of the vacuolar ATPase (Chong et al., 1998); Saccharomyces cerevisiae VMA1; C-terminal cleavage of this intein can be induced by thiols.
   6735..6917    +  CDS            MT1F: MT1F_HUMAN - Experimental evidence at protein level: Swiss-Prot protein existence level 1. Metallothioneins have a high content of cysteine residues that bind various heavy metals; these proteins are transcriptionally regulated by both heavy metals and glucocorticoids. From Homo sapiens (Human).
   6951..7000    +  CDS            SET1 (fragment): solubility-enhancement tag derived from T7 phage gene 10B
   7008..7055    +  terminator     T7 terminator: transcription terminator for bacteriophage T7 RNA polymerase
