[The description below was written by a language model from this plasmid's Addgene catalogue record and pLannotate feature annotations shown in this document.]
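Description:
MT1F is a bacterial expression plasmid built on the NEB pTYB21 backbone for producing recombinant human metallothionein 1F in E. coli. The 7.1 kb sequenced plasmid is selected with ampicillin through a bla (β-lactamase) cassette. It replicates from a ColE1/pMB1-type origin and the catalogue lists it as high copy, although the feature table also shows a rop gene and a bom fragment carried over from pBR322. An M13 phage origin is present, which permits single-stranded DNA production. Short tetracycline-resistance and mbeC fragments appear to be non-functional backbone remnants.

Expression is driven by a T7 promoter followed by a lac operator and the strong T7 gene 10 ribosome binding site. The plasmid also carries lacI, so transcription is repressed until IPTG is added in a host that supplies T7 RNA polymerase. Tandem rrnB T1 terminators upstream insulate the cassette from read-through, and a T7 terminator closes it. The open reading frame encodes the Saccharomyces cerevisiae VMA1 intein with the Bacillus circulans chitin binding domain inserted between its 5' and 3' regions. This is followed directly by the 183 bp MT1F coding sequence, which was cloned between SapI (destroyed during cloning) and PstI. The fusion protein can be captured on chitin resin through the chitin binding domain. Thiol-induced cleavage at the intein's C-terminal junction then releases the metallothionein while the tag stays bound. Because the MT1F annotation abuts the intein directly, the released product should carry no extra vector-derived residues at its N-terminus. The short gene 10B-like fragment annotated downstream of the insert is probably vector sequence outside the reading frame, though the record does not confirm this. The plasmid is intended for purifying this small, cysteine-rich metal-binding protein.
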