Addgene plasmid #105703: MT1F
Purpose: Bacterial expression plasmids for production of recombinant metallothionein 1f
Depositing lab: Artur Krężel. Depositing organization: University of Wroclaw.
Backbone
  Vector backbone: pTyb21
  Backbone manufacturer: NEB
  Vector type: Bacterial Expression
Growth in bacteria
  Bacterial resistance: Ampicillin, 100 μg/mL
  Growth temperature: 37°C
  Growth strain: DH5alpha
  Copy number: High Copy
Gene/Insert
  Gene/Insert name: Metallothionein 1f
  Species: H. sapiens (human)
  Insert size (bp): 183
  Entrez Gene: MT1F (a.k.a. MT1)
  Tag / fusion protein: Chiting Binding Domanin-Intein (N terminal on backbone)
  Cloning method: Restriction Enzyme; 5′ cloning site SapI (destroyed during cloning); 3′ cloning site PstI (not destroyed)
Terms and licenses: Academic/Nonprofit Terms; Industry Terms: Not Available to Industry
How to cite: MT1F was a gift from Artur Krężel (Addgene plasmid # 105703 ; http://n2t.net/addgene:105703 ; RRID:Addgene_105703)
